Addgene plasmid #40203: pCAG-p21_T145A
Depositing lab: Philipp Mergenthaler. Depositing organization: Charite Universitaetsmedizin Berlin. Publication: A functional role of the cyclin-dependent kinase inhibitor 1 (p21(WAF1/CIP1)) for neuronal preconditioning. Mergenthaler P, Muselmann C, Sunwoldt J, Isaev NK, Wieloch T, Dirnagl U, Meisel A, Ruscher K. J Cereb Blood Flow Metab. 2013 Mar;33(3):351-5. doi: 10.1038/jcbfm.2012.213. Epub 2013 Jan 9. PubMed 23299246.
Backbone
  Vector backbone: pCAG
  Backbone manufacturer: Invivogen
  Modifications to backbone: Modified backbone from pDRIVE-CAG.
  Vector type: Mammalian Expression
  Selectable markers: no selectable marker
Growth in bacteria
  Bacterial resistance: Bleocin (Zeocin), 50 μg/mL
  Growth temperature: 37°C
  Growth strain: DH5alpha
  Copy number: High Copy
Gene/Insert
  Gene/Insert name: p21 (alt names: WAF1; Cip1)
  Species: H. sapiens (human)
  Mutation: T145A
  Entrez Gene: CDKN1A (a.k.a. CAP20, CDKN1, CIP1, MDA-6, P21, SDI1, WAF1, p21CIP1)
  Promoter: CAG
  Cloning method: Restriction Enzyme; 5′ cloning site EcoRI (not destroyed); 3′ cloning site BamHI (not destroyed)
  Sequencing primers: 5′ NA; 3′ NA
Resource information
  A portion of this plasmid was derived from a plasmid made by: Original plasmids provided by S. Dimmeler. Inserts subcloned into pCAG. Original reference: Rossig L, Jadidi AS, Urbich C, Badorff C, Zeiher AM, Dimmeler S (2001) Akt-dependent phosphorylation of p21(Cip1) regulates PCNA binding and proliferation of endothelial cells. Mol Cell Biol 21:5644-5657.
Terms and licenses: Academic/Nonprofit Terms; Industry Terms: Not Available to Industry
How to cite: pCAG-p21_T145A was a gift from Philipp Mergenthaler (Addgene plasmid # 40203 ; http://n2t.net/addgene:40203 ; RRID:Addgene_40203)
