[The description below was written by a language model from this plasmid's Addgene catalogue record and pLannotate feature annotations shown in this document.]
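Description:
pCAG-p21_T145A is a compact (about 3.7 kb) mammalian expression plasmid built on a modified version of the pDRIVE-CAG backbone. It is propagated in E. coli as a high-copy plasmid through a ColE1/pUC-type origin of replication. Bacterial selection relies on the Streptoalloteichus hindustanus ble gene, which confers resistance to bleomycin-family antibiotics such as Zeocin. Because ble is driven only by the synthetic bacterial EM7 promoter, the record lists no selectable marker for mammalian cells. This makes the plasmid suited to transient transfection rather than to selection of stable lines.

The payload is the human cyclin-dependent kinase inhibitor 1A coding sequence (CDKN1A, also known as p21, WAF1 or Cip1), carrying a threonine-to-alanine substitution at residue 145. The insert was subcloned between EcoRI and BamHI sites that remain intact, and no epitope tag or reporter is annotated. Expression comes from the composite CAG promoter, which combines the CMV immediate-early enhancer, the chicken β-actin promoter and a chimeric β-actin/β-globin intron. This arrangement gives strong, broadly active transcription in mammalian cells. An SV40-derived region lies downstream of the insert and contains a polyadenylation signal fragment and a small remnant of large T antigen sequence; both are annotated on the reverse strand.

The insert derives from plasmids used to study Akt-dependent phosphorylation of p21, so T145A presumably serves as a non-phosphorylatable variant at that site. The associated publication examines the role of p21 in neuronal preconditioning, suggesting use of the plasmid to compare mutant and wild-type p21 function in transfected cells.
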