Features (pLannotate 1.2.2; 10 found; start..end, strand, type, name):
      9..312     +  enhancer       CMV enhancer: human cytomegalovirus immediate early enhancer
    314..591     +  promoter       chicken β-actin promoter: No description available
    593..1568    +  intron         chimeric intron: chimera between introns from chicken β-actin and rabbit β-globin
   1632..1663    +  misc_feature   MCS (fragment): multiple cloning site
   1664..2158    +  CDS            p21: human cyclin-dependent kinase inhibitor 1A; Homo sapiens CDKN1A; mediates p53-dependent arrest in the G1 phase of the cell cycle
   2190..2290    -  polyA_signal   SV40 poly(A) signal (fragment): SV40 polyadenylation signal
   2370..2438    -  CDS            large T antigen (fragment): large T antigen from SV40 (simian virus 40)
   2541..3129    +  rep_origin     ori: high-copy-number ColE1/pMB1/pBR322/pUC origin of replication
   3215..3262    +  promoter       EM7 promoter: synthetic bacterial promoter&nbsp
   3282..3653    +  CDS            ble: BLE_STRHI - Experimental evidence at protein level: Swiss-Prot protein existence level 1. Binding protein with a strong affinity to the bleomycin family of antibiotics. From Streptoalloteichus hindustanus.
>Addgene plasmid #40203 | pCAG-p21_T145A | depositor full sequence | sequence record 60096 | pCAG-p21_T145A sequence 3716 bps
CCTGCAGGCGTTACATAACTTACGGTAAATGGCCCGCCTGGCTGACCGCCCAACGACCCCCGCCCATTGA
CGTCAATAATGACGTATGTTCCCATAGTAACGCCAATAGGGACTTTCCATTGACGTCAATGGGTGGAGTA
TTTACGGTAAACTGCCCACTTGGCAGTACATCAAGTGTATCATATGCCAAGTACGCCCCCTATTGACGTC
AATGACGGTAAATGGCCCGCCTGGCATTATGCCCAGTACATGACCTTATGGGACTTTCCTACTTGGCAGT
ACATCTACGTATTAGTCATCGCTATTAACATGGTCGAGGTGAGCCCCACGTTCTGCTTCACTCTCCCCAT
CTCCCCCCCCTCCCCACCCCCAATTTTGTATTTATTTATTTTTTAATTATTTTGTGCAGCGATGGGGGCG
GGGGGGGGGGGGGGGCGCGCGCCAGGCGGGGCGGGGCGGGGCGAGGGGCGGGGCGGGGCGAGGCGGAGAG
GTGCGGCGGCAGCCAATCAGAGCGGCGCGCTCCGAAAGTTTCCTTTTATGGCGAGGCGGCGGCGGCGGCG
GCCCTATAAAAAGCGAAGCGCGCGGCGGGCGGGGAGTCGCTGCGACGCTGCCTTCGCCCCGTGCCCCGCT
CCGCCGCCGCCTCGCGCCGCCCGCCCCGGCTCTGACTGACCGCGTTACTCCCACAGGTGAGCGGGCGGGA
CGGCCCTTCTCCTCCGGGCTGTAATTAGCGCTTGGTTTAATGACGGCTTGTTTCTTTTCTGTGGCTGCGT
GAAAGCCTTGAGGGGCTCCGGGAGGGCCCTTTGTGCGGGGGGAGCGGCTCGGGGGGTGCGTGCGTGTGTG
TGTGCGTGGGGAGCGCCGCGTGCGGCTCCGCGCTGCCCGGCGGCTGTGAGCGCTGCGGGCGCGGCGCGGG
GCTTTGTGCGCTCCGCAGTGTGCGCGAGGGGAGCGCGGCCGGGGGCGGTGCCCCGCGGTGCGGGGGGGGC
TGCGAGGGGAACAAAGGCTGCGTGCGGGGTGTGTGCGTGGGGGGGTGAGCAGGGGGTGTGGGCGCGTCGG
TCGGGCTGCAACCCCCCCTGCACCCCCCTCCCCGAGTTGCTGAGCACGGCCCGGCTTCGGGTGCGGGGCT
CCGTACGGGGCGTGGCGCGGGGCTCGCCGTGCCGGGCGGGGGGTGGCGGCAGGTGGGGGTGCCGGGCGGG
GCGGGGCCGCCTCGGGCCGGGGAGGGCTCGGGGGAGGGGCGCGGCGGCCCCCGGAGCGCCGGCGGCTGTC
GAGGCGCGGCGAGCCGCAGCCATTGCCTTTTATGGTAATCGTGCGAGAGGGCGCAGGGACTTCCTTTGTC
CCAAATCTGTGCGGAGCCGAAATCTGGGAGGCGCCGCCGCACCCCCTCTAGCGGGCGCGGGGCGAAGCGG
TGCGGCGCCGGCAGGAAGGAAATGGGCGGGGAGGGCCTTCGTGCGTCGCCGCGCCGCCGTCCCCTTCTCC
CTCTCCAGCCTCGGGGCTGTCCGCGGGGGGACGGCTGCCTTCGGGGGGGACGGGGCAGGGCGGGGTTCGG
CTTCTGGCGTGTGACCGGCGGCTCTAGACAATTGTACTAACCTTCTTCTCTTTCCTCTCCTGACAGGTTG
GTGTACAGTAGCTTCCACCATGGACTCAGATCTCGAGCTCAAGCTTCGAATTCATGTCAGAACCGGCTGG
GGATGTCCGTCAGAACCCATGCGGCAGCAAGGCCTGCCGCCGCCTCTTCGGCCCAGTGGACAGCGAGCAG
CTGAGCCGCGACTGTGATGCGCTAATGGCGGGCTGCATCCAGGAGGCCCGTGAGCGATGGAACTTCGACT
TTGTCACCGAGACACCACTGGAGGGTGACTTCGCCTGGGAGCGTGTGCGGGGCCTTGGCCTGCCCAAGCT
CTACCTTCCCACGGGGCCCCGGCGAGGCCGGGATGAGTTGGGAGGAGGCAGGCGGCCTGGCACCTCACCT
GCTCTGCTGCAGGGGACAGCAGAGGAAGACCATGTGGACCTGTCACTGTCTTGTACCCTTGTGCCTCGCT
CAGGGGAGCAGGCTGAAGGGTCCCCAGGTGGACCTGGAGACTCTCAGGGTCGAAAACGGCGGCAGGCCAG
CATGACAGATTTCTACCACTCCAAACGCCGGCTGATCTTCTCCAAGAGGAAGCCCTAAGGATCCACCGGT
CGCCAGCGGCCGCTAGCTCGACATGATAAGATACATTGATGAGTTTGGACAAACCACAACTAGAATGCAG
TGAAAAAAATGCTTTATTTGTGAAATTTGTGATGCTATTGCTTTATTTGTGAAATTTGTGATGCTATTGC
TTTATTTGTAACCATTATAAGCTGCAATAAACAAGTTAACAACAACAATTGCATTCATTTTATGTTTCAG
GTTCAGGGGGAGGTGTGGGAGGTTTTTTAAAGCAAGTAAAACCTCTACAAATGTGGTAGATCCATTTAAA
TGTTAATTAACTAGCCATGACCAAAATCCCTTAACGTGAGTTTTCGTTCCACTGAGCGTCAGACCCCGTA
GAAAAGATCAAAGGATCTTCTTGAGATCCTTTTTTTCTGCGCGTAATCTGCTGCTTGCAAACAAAAAAAC
CACCGCTACCAGCGGTGGTTTGTTTGCCGGATCAAGAGCTACCAACTCTTTTTCCGAAGGTAACTGGCTT
CAGCAGAGCGCAGATACCAAATACTGTTCTTCTAGTGTAGCCGTAGTTAGGCCACCACTTCAAGAACTCT
GTAGCACCGCCTACATACCTCGCTCTGCTAATCCTGTTACCAGTGGCTGCTGCCAGTGGCGATAAGTCGT
GTCTTACCGGGTTGGACTCAAGACGATAGTTACCGGATAAGGCGCAGCGGTCGGGCTGAACGGGGGGTTC
GTGCACACAGCCCAGCTTGGAGCGAACGACCTACACCGAACTGAGATACCTACAGCGTGAGCTATGAGAA
AGCGCCACGCTTCCCGAAGGGAGAAAGGCGGACAGGTATCCGGTAAGCGGCAGGGTCGGAACAGGAGAGC
GCACGAGGGAGCTTCCAGGGGGAAACGCCTGGTATCTTTATAGTCCTGTCGGGTTTCGCCACCTCTGACT
TGAGCGTCGATTTTTGTGATGCTCGTCAGGGGGGCGGAGCCTATGGAAAAACGCCAGCAACGCGGCCTTT
TTACGGTTCCTGGCCTTTTGCTGGCCTTTTGCTCACATGTTCTTAATTAAATTTTTCAAAAGTAGTTGAC
AATTAATCATCGGCATAGTATATCGGCATAGTATAATACGACTCACTATAGGAGGGCCATCATGGCCAAG
TTGACCAGTGCTGTCCCAGTGCTCACAGCCAGGGATGTGGCTGGAGCTGTTGAGTTCTGGACTGACAGGT
TGGGGTTCTCCAGAGATTTTGTGGAGGATGACTTTGCAGGTGTGGTCAGAGATGATGTCACCCTGTTCAT
CTCAGCAGTCCAGGACCAGGTGGTGCCTGACAACACCCTGGCTTGGGTGTGGGTGAGAGGACTGGATGAG
CTGTATGCTGAGTGGAGTGAGGTGGTCTCCACCAACTTCAGGGATGCCAGTGGCCCTGCCATGACAGAGA
TTGGAGAGCAGCCCTGGGGGAGAGAGTTTGCCCTGAGAGACCCAGCAGGCAACTGTGTGCACTTTGTGGC
AGAGGAGCAGGACTGAGGATAAGAATTGAGTTTCAGAAAAGGGGGCCTGAGTGGCCCCTTTTTTCAACTT
AATTAA
