>Addgene plasmid #40203 | pCAG-p21_T145A | addgene partial sequence | sequence record 59722 | pCAGGS5
ACCTTCTTCTCTTTCCTCTCCTGACAGGTTGGTGTACAGTAGCTTCCACCATGGACTCAGATCTCGAGCT
CAAGCTTCGAATTCATGTCAGAACCGGCTGGGGATGTCCGTCAGAACCCATGCGGCAGCAAGGCCTGCCG
CCGCCTCTTCGGCCCAGTGGACAGCGAGCAGCTGAGCCGCGACTGTGATGCGCTAATGGCGGGCTGCATC
CAGGAGGCCCGTGAGCGATGGAACTTCGACTTTGTCACCGAGACACCACTGGAGGGTGACTTCGCCTGGG
AGCGTGTGCGGGGCCTTGGCCTGCCCAAGCTCTACCTTCCCACGGGGCCCCGGCGAGGCCGGGATGAGTT
GGGAGGAGGCAGGCGGCCTGGCACCTCACCTGCTCTGCTGCAGGGGACAGCAGAGGAAGACCATGTGGAC
CTGTCACTGTCTTGTACCCTTGTGCCTCGCTCAGGGGAGCAGGCTGAAGGGTCCCCAGGTGGACCTGGAG
ACTCTCAGGGTCGAAAACGGCGGCAGGCCAGCATGACAGATTTCTACCACTCCAAACGCCGGCTGATCTT
CTCCAAGAGGAAGCCCTAAGGATCCACCGGTCGCCAGCGGCCGCTAGCTCGACATGATAAGATACATTGA
TGAGTTTGGACAAACCACAACTAGAATGCAGTGAAAAAAATGCTTTATTTGTGAAATTTGTGATGCTATT
GCTTTATTTGTGAAATTTGTGATGCTATTGCTTT
